Addgene plasmid #30253: pETCON-HB19/design_63
Depositing lab: David Baker. Depositing organization: University of Washington. Publication: Community-Wide Assessment of Protein-Interface Modeling Suggests Improvements to Design Methodology. Fleishman SJ, Whitehead TA, Strauch EM, Corn JE, Qin S, Zhou HX, Mitchell JC, Demerdash ON, Takeda-Shitaka M, Terashi G, Moal IH, Li X, Bates PA, Zacharias M, Park H, Ko JS, Lee H, Seok C, Bourquard T, Bernauer J, Poupon A, Aze J, Soner S, Ovali SK, Ozbek P, Tal NB, Haliloglu T, Hwang H, Vreven T, Pierce BG, Weng Z, Perez-Cano L, Pons C, Fernandez-Recio J, Jiang F, Yang F, Gong X, Cao L, Xu X, Liu B, Wang P, Li C, Wang C, Robert CH, Guharoy M, Liu S, Huang Y, Li L, Guo D, Chen Y, Xiao Y, London N, Itzhaki Z, Schueler-Furman O, Inbar Y, Patapov V, Cohen M, Schreiber G, Tsuchiya Y, Kanamori E, Standley DM, Nakamura H, Kinoshita K, Driggers CM, Hall RG, Morgan JL, Hsu VL, Zhan J, Yang Y, Zhou Y, Kastritis PL, Bonvin AM, Zhang W, Camacho CJ, Kilambi KP, Sircar A, Gray JJ, Ohue M, Uchikoga N, Matsuzaki Y, Ishida T, Akiyama Y, Khashan R, Bush S, Fouches D, Tropsha A, Esquivel-Rodriguez J, Kihara D, Stranges PB, Jacak R, Kuhlman B, Huang SY, Zou X, Wodak SJ, Janin J, Baker D. J Mol Biol. 2011 Sep 29. 10.1016/j.jmb.2011.09.031 PubMed 22001016.
Backbone
  Vector backbone: pETCON
  Backbone size w/o insert (bp): 5400
  Vector type: Yeast Expression
Growth in bacteria
  Bacterial resistance: Ampicillin, 100 μg/mL
  Growth temperature: 37°C
  Growth strain: DH5alpha
  Copy number: High Copy
Gene/Insert
  Gene/Insert name: SC1918/H1 HA designed binding protein HB19
  Species: Designed Sequence
  Insert size (bp): 273
  Cloning method: Restriction Enzyme; 5′ cloning site NdeI (not destroyed); 3′ cloning site XhoI (not destroyed)
  Sequencing primers: 5′ UP-GS
Resource information
  A portion of this plasmid was derived from a plasmid made by: Designed sequence
Terms and licenses: Academic/Nonprofit Terms; Industry Terms: Not Available to Industry
How to cite: pETCON-HB19/design_63 was a gift from David Baker (Addgene plasmid # 30253 ; http://n2t.net/addgene:30253 ; RRID:Addgene_30253)
