[The description below was written by a language model from this plasmid's Addgene catalogue record.]
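Description:
pETCON-HB19/design_63 is a yeast expression plasmid built on the pETCON backbone (about 5.4 kb without insert). It carries a 273 bp computationally designed open reading frame encoding HB19, a protein engineered to bind the hemagglutinin (HA) of the SC1918/H1 influenza virus. The insert is a fully designed sequence rather than a natural gene. It was placed in the vector by restriction cloning between NdeI and XhoI sites, both of which remain intact, so the design can be excised or swapped for other variants. In bacteria the plasmid is maintained at high copy number and selected with ampicillin.

The record gives no feature table. It therefore does not state the promoter, the yeast origin of replication, the yeast selection marker, or any fusion partners or epitope tags flanking the insert. pETCON is generally known as a yeast surface display vector, in which the cloned protein is fused to a cell-wall anchoring partner so that binding to a labelled target can be measured on intact cells. That arrangement would fit a designed-binder insert, but these details should be checked against the full sequence and not assumed from this entry.

The associated publication is a community-wide assessment of protein-interface modelling methods and how they might improve design methodology. The "design_63" label suggests the construct is one of a numbered series of designed binders. Its likely use is to express HB19 in yeast and test experimentally whether the designed interface binds the HA target, and it could also serve as a reference or starting point for further interface engineering.
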