>Addgene plasmid #30253 | pETCON-HB19/design_63 | depositor partial sequence | sequence record 13909 | Author sequence
CATATGCCAAGATTGACTGCCTATGTTTTTGGTAGAGTCCAAGGTGTTGGTTACAGAGCTTTCGCACAAA
AGAAAGCTTTGGAATTAGGTTTGTCTGGTTATGCATACAATTCACCAAACGGTAGAGTACAAGTTGTAGC
AGAAGGTCCTAAGGAAGCCTTAGAATTGTTTTTACATCACTTGAAGCAAGGTCCTAGATTAGCCAGAGTA
CAAGCTTCCTTGGTCTTTTGGGGTACAGAAGCAGGTTTAAAAGGTTTCCATGTTTATCTCGAG
