>Addgene plasmid #30253 | pETCON-HB19/design_63 | addgene partial sequence | sequence record 35428 | 30253 with GAL1
TACTTCATACATTTTCAATTAAGATGCAGTTACTTCGCTGTTTTTCAATATTTTCTGTTATTGCTTCAGT
TTTAGCACAGGAACTGACAACTATATGCGAGCAAATCCCCTCACCAACTTTAGAATCGACGCCGTACTCT
TTGTCAACGACTACTATTTTGGCCAACGGGAAGGCAATGCAAGGAGTTTTTGAATATTACAAATCAGTAA
CGTTTGTCAGTAATTGCGGTTCTCACCCCTCAACAACTAGCAAAGGCAGCCCCATAAACACACAGTATGT
TTTTAAGGACAATAGCTCGACGATTGAAGGTAGATACCCATACGACGTTCCAGACTACGCTCTGCAGGCT
AGTGGTGGAGGAGGCTCTGGTGGAGGCGGTAGCGGAGGCGGAGGGTCGGCTAGCCATATGCCAAGATTGA
CTGCCTATGTTTTTGGTAGAGTCCAAGGTGTTGGTTACAGAGCTTTCGCACAAAAGAAAGCTTTGGAATT
AGGTTTGTCTGGTTATGCATACAATTCACCAAACGGTAGAGTACAAGTTGTAGCAGAAGGTCCTAAGGAA
GCCTTAGAATTGTTTTTACATCACTTGAAGCAAGGTCCTAGATTAGCCAGAGTACAAGCTTCCTTGGTCT
TTTGGGGTACAGAAGCAGGTTTAAAAGGTTTCCATGTTTATCTCGAGGGGGGCGGATCCGAACAAAAGCT
TATTTCTGAAGAGGACTTGTAATAGAGATCTGATAACAACAGTGTAGATGTAACAAAATCGACTTTGTTC
CCACTGTACTTTTAGCTCGTACAAAATACAATATACTTTTCATTTCTCCGTAAAC
